Addgene plasmid #111073: Kv7.4 BD (522-645, C643A)/pET28HMT
Purpose: Protein expression in E.Coli
Depositing lab: Dan Minor. Depositing organization: University of California, San Francisco (UCSF). Publication: A Calmodulin C-Lobe Ca(2+)-Dependent Switch Governs Kv7 Channel Function. Chang A, Abderemane-Ali F, Hura GL, Rossen ND, Gate RE, Minor DL Jr.. Neuron. 2018 Feb 21;97(4):836-852.e6. doi: 10.1016/j.neuron.2018.01.035. Epub 2018 Feb 8. PubMed 29429937.
Backbone
  Vector backbone: pET28
  Backbone manufacturer: Novagen
  Vector type: Bacterial Expression
Growth in bacteria
  Bacterial resistance: Kanamycin, 50 μg/mL
  Growth temperature: 37°C
  Growth strain: DH5alpha
  Copy number: High Copy
Gene/Insert
  Gene/Insert name: potassium voltage-gated channel subfamily KQT member 4 isoform a [Homo sapiens]
  Species: H. sapiens (human)
  Mutation: Kv7.4 BD (522-645, C643A)
  Entrez Gene: KCNQ4 (a.k.a. DFNA2, DFNA2A, KV7.4)
  Promoter: T7
  Tag / fusion protein: His Tag (N terminal on insert); MBP tag (N terminal on insert)
  Cloning method: Unknown
  Sequencing primers: 5′ T7 Forward; 3′ T7 Reverse
Terms and licenses: Academic/Nonprofit Terms; Industry Terms: Not Available to Industry
How to cite: Kv7.4 BD (522-645, C643A)/pET28HMT was a gift from Dan Minor (Addgene plasmid # 111073 ; http://n2t.net/addgene:111073 ; RRID:Addgene_111073)
