[The description below was written by a language model from this plasmid's Addgene catalogue record and pLannotate feature annotations shown in this document.]
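Description:
Kv7.4 BD (522-645, C643A)/pET28HMT is a bacterial expression plasmid of about 6.9 kb built on a modified Novagen pET28 backbone for producing a fragment of the human voltage-gated potassium channel Kv7.4 (KCNQ4) in E. coli. It is selected with kanamycin through an aph(3')-Ia resistance gene and replicates from a ColE1/pBR322-type origin. The feature table also shows the bom and rop elements typical of pET vectors, although the catalogue lists the plasmid as high copy. An f1 origin is also present. Short tetracycline-resistance and AmpR promoter fragments appear to be non-functional backbone remnants.

Expression is driven by a T7 promoter followed by a lac operator and the T7 gene 10 ribosome binding site, with the T7 terminator downstream. A plasmid-borne lacI gene supplies repressor, so transcription stays off until IPTG induction in a host that provides T7 RNA polymerase. The open reading frame encodes an N-terminal 6xHis tag, a cytosolic (signal-sequence-free) maltose binding protein, and a TEV protease site. These are followed by residues 522-645 of Kv7.4 carrying a C643A substitution. This "HMT" arrangement allows affinity purification on nickel or amylose resin, improves solubility through MBP, and lets TEV cleavage release the channel fragment. HSV tag, His and other vector-derived coding remnants are annotated downstream of the insert. The record does not say whether they are translated, which would depend on whether the insert carries a stop codon. The stated purpose is simply protein expression in E. coli. The associated publication concerns calmodulin-dependent regulation of Kv7 channels, consistent with making recombinant protein for biochemical or structural work.
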