Features (pLannotate 1.2.2; 24 found; start..end, strand, type, name):
     93..111     +  promoter       T7 promoter: promoter for bacteriophage T7 RNA polymerase
    112..136     +  protein_bind   lac operator: The lac repressor binds to the lac operator to inhibit transcription in E. coli. This inhibition can be relieved by adding lactose or isopropyl-β-D-thiogalactopyranoside (IPTG). lac repressor encoded by lacI
    151..173     +  RBS            RBS: efficient ribosome binding site from bacteriophage T7 gene 10 (Olins and Rangwala, 1989)
    193..210     +  CDS            6xHis: 6xHis affinity tag
    220..1320    +  CDS            MBP: maltose binding protein from E. coli; malE (mutated); This version of the gene does not encode a signal sequence, so MBP will remain in the cytosol.
   1372..1791    +  CDS            KCNQ4 (fragment): KCNQ4_HUMAN - Experimental evidence at protein level: Swiss-Prot protein existence level 1. Probably important in the regulation of neuronal excitability. May underlie a potassium current involved in regulating the excitability of sensory cells of the cochlea. KCNQ4 channels are blocked by linopirdin, XE991 and bepridil, whereas clofilium is without significant effect. Muscarinic agonist oxotremorine-M strongly suppress KCNQ4 current in CHO cells in which cloned KCNQ4 channels were coexpressed with M1 muscarinic receptors. From Homo sapiens (Human).
   1375..1395    +  CDS            TEV site: tobacco etch virus (TEV) protease recognition and cleavage site
   1810..1842    +  CDS            HSV tag: HSV (herpes simplex virus) epitope tag
   1849..1866    +  CDS            9xHis (fragment): 9xHis affinity tag
   1876..1925    +  CDS            SET1 (fragment): solubility-enhancement tag derived from T7 phage gene 10B
   1933..1980    +  terminator     T7 terminator: transcription terminator for bacteriophage T7 RNA polymerase
   2017..2445    +  rep_origin     f1 ori (sequence partly withheld): f1 bacteriophage origin of replication; arrow indicates direction of (+) strand synthesis
   2498..2555    +  promoter       AmpR promoter (fragment): bla
   2564..3379    -  CDS            KanR: aminoglycoside phosphotransferase; aph(3')-Ia; confers resistance to kanamycin in bacteria or G418 (Geneticin®) in eukaryotes
   3501..4089    +  rep_origin     ori: high-copy-number ColE1/pMB1/pBR322/pUC origin of replication
   4275..4414    -  misc_feature   bom: basis of mobility region from pBR322
   4516..4707    -  CDS            rop: Rop protein, which maintains plasmids at low copy number; rop
   4724..5104    +  CDS            YPB1_ECOLX: Protein predicted: Swiss-Prot protein existence level 4. From Escherichia coli.
   5176..5467    -  CDS            TcR (fragment): tetracycline efflux protein; tet; confers resistance to tetracycline
   5482..5503    -  protein_bind   CAP binding site: CAP binding activates transcription in the presence of cAMP. E. coli catabolite activator protein
   5516..6598    -  CDS            lacI: lac repressor; lacI; The lac repressor binds to the lac operator to inhibit transcription in E. coli. This inhibition can be relieved by adding lactose or isopropyl-β-D-thiogalactopyranoside (IPTG).
   6599..6676    -  promoter       lacI promoter: lacI
   6684..6777    -  CDS            TcR (fragment): tetracycline efflux protein; tet; confers resistance to tetracycline
   6778..72      -  CDS            lacI (fragment) (across the origin): lac repressor; lacI; The lac repressor binds to the lac operator to inhibit transcription in E. coli. This inhibition can be relieved by adding lactose or isopropyl-β-D-thiogalactopyranoside (IPTG).
>Addgene plasmid #111073 | Kv7.4 BD (522-645, C643A)/pET28HMT | addgene full sequence | sequence record 215030 | Addgene NGS Result
CACCACGCGGGAAACGGTCTGATAAGAGACACCGGCATACTCTGCGACATCGTATAACGTTACTGGTTTC
ACAGATCTCGATCCCGCGAAATTAATACGACTCACTATAGGGGAATTGTGAGCGGATAACAATTCCCCTC
TAGAAATAATTTTGTTTAACTTTAAGAAGGAGATATACATATGGGTTCTTCTCACCATCACCATCACCAT
GGTTCTTCTATGAAAATCGAAGAAGGTAAACTGGTAATCTGGATTAACGGCGATAAAGGCTATAACGGTC
TCGCTGAAGTCGGTAAGAAATTCGAGAAAGATACCGGAATTAAAGTCACCGTTGAGCATCCGGATAAACT
GGAAGAGAAATTCCCACAGGTTGCGGCAACTGGCGATGGCCCTGACATTATCTTCTGGGCACACGACCGC
TTTGGTGGCTACGCTCAATCTGGCCTGTTGGCTGAAATCACCCCGGACAAAGCGTTCCAGGACAAGCTGT
ATCCGTTTACCTGGGATGCCGTACGTTACAACGGCAAGCTGATTGCTTACCCGATCGCTGTTGAAGCGTT
ATCGCTGATTTATAACAAAGATCTGCTGCCGAACCCGCCAAAAACCTGGGAAGAGATCCCGGCGCTGGAT
AAAGAACTGAAAGCGAAAGGTAAGAGCGCGCTGATGTTCAACCTGCAAGAACCGTACTTCACCTGGCCGC
TGATTGCTGCTGACGGGGGTTATGCGTTCAAGTATGAAAACGGCAAGTACGACATTAAAGACGTGGGCGT
GGATAACGCTGGCGCGAAAGCGGGTCTGACCTTCCTGGTTGACCTGATTAAAAACAAACACATGAATGCA
GACACCGATTACTCCATCGCAGAAGCTGCCTTTAATAAAGGCGAAACAGCGATGACCATCAACGGCCCGT
GGGCATGGTCCAACATCGACACCAGCAAAGTGAATTATGGTGTAACGGTACTGCCGACCTTCAAGGGTCA
ACCATCCAAACCGTTCGTTGGCGTGCTGAGCGCAGGTATTAACGCCGCCAGTCCGAACAAAGAGCTGGCA
AAAGAGTTCCTCGAAAACTATCTGCTGACTGATGAAGGTCTGGAAGCGGTTAATAAAGACAAACCGCTGG
GTGCCGTAGCGCTGAAGTCTTACGAGGAAGAGTTGGCGAAAGATCCACGTATTGCCGCCACTATGGAAAA
CGCCCAGAAAGGTGAAATCATGCCGAACATCCCGCAGATGTCCGCTTTCTGGTATGCCGTGCGTACTGCG
GTGATCAACGCCGCCAGCGGTCGTCAGACTGTCGATGAAGCCCTGAAAGACGCGCAGACTAATTCGAGCT
CGAACAACAACAACAATAACAATAACAACAACCTCGGGATCGAGGAAAACCTGTATTTTCAGGGCGCCAC
GGTGGACGACATCATGCCTGCTGTGAAGACAGTCATCCGCTCCATCAGGATTCTCAAGTTCCTGGTGGCC
AAAAGGAAATTCAAGGAGACACTGCGACCGTACGACGTGAAGGACGTCATTGAGCAGTACTCAGCAGGCC
ACCTGGACATGCTGGGCCGGATCAAGAGCCTGCAAACTCGGGTGGACCAAATTGTGGGTCGGGGGCCCGG
GGACAGGAAGGCCCGGGAGAAGGGCGACAAGGGGCCCTCCGACGCGGAGGTGGTGGATGAAATCAGCATG
ATGGGACGCGTGGTCAAGGTGGAGAAGCAGGTGCAGTCCATCGAGCACAAGCTGGACCTGCTGTTGGGCT
TCTATTCGCGCGCCCTGCGCTAAAAGCTTGCGGCCGCACTCGAGATCAAACGGGCTAGCCAGCCAGAACT
CGCCCCGGAAGACCCCGAGGATGTCGAGCACCACCACCACCACCACTGAGATCCGGCTGCTAACAAAGCC
CGAAAGGAAGCTGAGTTGGCTGCTGCCACCGCTGAGCAATAACTAGCATAACCCCTTGGGGCCTCTAAAC
GGGTCTTGAGGGGTTTTTTGCTGAAAGGAGGAACTATATCCGGATTGGCGAATGGG
[124 nt withheld, positions 2017-2140]
C
[91 nt withheld, positions 2142-2232]
A
[49 nt withheld, positions 2234-2282]
CCTTTGACGTTGGAGTCCACGTTCTTT
[37 nt withheld, positions 2310-2346]
ACCCTATCTCGGTCTATTCTTTTGATTTATAAGGGATTTTGCCGATTTCGGCCTATTGGTTAAAAAATGA
GCTGATTTAACAAAAATTTAACGCGAATTTTAACAAAATATTAACGCTTACAATTTAGGTGGCACTTTTC
GGGGAAATGTGCGCGGAACCCCTATTTGTTTATTTTTCTAAATACATTCAAATATGTATCCGCTCATGAA
TTAATTCTTAGAAAAACTCATCGAGCATCAAATGAAACTGCAATTTATTCATATCAGGATTATCAATACC
ATATTTTTGAAAAAGCCGTTTCTGTAATGAAGGAGAAAACTCACCGAGGCAGTTCCATAGGATGGCAAGA
TCCTGGTATCGGTCTGCGATTCCGACTCGTCCAACATCAATACAACCTATTAATTTCCCCTCGTCAAAAA
TAAGGTTATCAAGTGAGAAATCACCATGAGTGACGACTGAATCCGGTGAGAATGGCAAAAGTTTATGCAT
TTCTTTCCAGACTTGTTCAACAGGCCAGCCATTACGCTCGTCATCAAAATCACTCGCATCAACCAAACCG
TTATTCATTCGTGATTGCGCCTGAGCGAGACGAAATACGCGATCGCTGTTAAAAGGACAATTACAAACAG
GAATCGAATGCAACCGGCGCAGGAACACTGCCAGCGCATCAACAATATTTTCACCTGAATCAGGATATTC
TTCTAATACCTGGAATGCTGTTTTCCCGGGGATCGCAGTGGTGAGTAACCATGCATCATCAGGAGTACGG
ATAAAATGCTTGATGGTCGGAAGAGGCATAAATTCCGTCAGCCAGTTTAGTCTGACCATCTCATCTGTAA
CATCATTGGCAACGCTACCTTTGCCATGTTTCAGAAACAACTCTGGCGCATCGGGCTTCCCATACAATCG
ATAGATTGTCGCACCTGATTGCCCGACATTATCGCGAGCCCATTTATACCCATATAAATCAGCATCCATG
TTGGAATTTAATCGCGGCCTAGAGCAAGACGTTTCCCGTTGAATATGGCTCATAACACCCCTTGTATTAC
TGTTTATGTAAGCAGACAGTTTTATTGTTCATGACCAAAATCCCTTAACGTGAGTTTTCGTTCCACTGAG
CGTCAGACCCCGTAGAAAAGATCAAAGGATCTTCTTGAGATCCTTTTTTTCTGCGCGTAATCTGCTGCTT
GCAAACAAAAAAACCACCGCTACCAGCGGTGGTTTGTTTGCCGGATCAAGAGCTACCAACTCTTTTTCCG
AAGGTAACTGGCTTCAGCAGAGCGCAGATACCAAATACTGTCCTTCTAGTGTAGCCGTAGTTAGGCCACC
ACTTCAAGAACTCTGTAGCACCGCCTACATACCTCGCTCTGCTAATCCTGTTACCAGTGGCTGCTGCCAG
TGGCGATAAGTCGTGTCTTACCGGGTTGGACTCAAGACGATAGTTACCGGATAAGGCGCAGCGGTCGGGC
TGAACGGGGGGTTCGTGCACACAGCCCAGCTTGGAGCGAACGACCTACACCGAACTGAGATACCTACAGC
GTGAGCTATGAGAAAGCGCCACGCTTCCCGAAGGGAGAAAGGCGGACAGGTATCCGGTAAGCGGCAGGGT
CGGAACAGGAGAGCGCACGAGGGAGCTTCCAGGGGGAAACGCCTGGTATCTTTATAGTCCTGTCGGGTTT
CGCCACCTCTGACTTGAGCGTCGATTTTTGTGATGCTCGTCAGGGGGGCGGAGCCTATGGAAAAACGCCA
GCAACGCGGCCTTTTTACGGTTCCTGGCCTTTTGCTGGCCTTTTGCTCACATGTTCTTTCCTGCGTTATC
CCCTGATTCTGTGGATAACCGTATTACCGCCTTTGAGTGAGCTGATACCGCTCGCCGCAGCCGAACGACC
GAGCGCAGCGAGTCAGTGAGCGAGGAAGCGGAAGAGCGCCTGATGCGGTATTTTCTCCTTACGCATCTGT
GCGGTATTTCACACCGCAATGGTGCACTCTCAGTACAATCTGCTCTGATGCCGCATAGTTAAGCCAGTAT
ACACTCCGCTATCGCTACGTGACTGGGTCATGGCTGCGCCCCGACACCCGCCAACACCCGCTGACGCGCC
CTGACGGGCTTGTCTGCTCCCGGCATCCGCTTACAGACAAGCTGTGACCGTCTCCGGGAGCTGCATGTGT
CAGAGGTTTTCACCGTCATCACCGAAACGCGCGAGGCAGCTGCGGTAAAGCTCATCAGCGTGGTCGTGAA
GCGATTCACAGATGTCTGCCTGTTCATCCGCGTCCAGCTCGTTGAGTTTCTCCAGAAGCGTTAATGTCTG
GCTTCTGATAAAGCGGGCCATGTTAAGGGCGGTTTTTTCCTGTTTGGTCACTGATGCCTCCGTGTAAGGG
GGATTTCTGTTCATGGGGGTAATGATACCGATGAAACGAGAGAGGATGCTCACGATACGGGTTACTGATG
ATGAACATGCCCGGTTACTGGAACGTTGTGAGGGTAAACAACTGGCGGTATGGATGCGGCGGGACCAGAG
AAAAATCACTCAGGGTCAATGCCAGCGCTTCGTTAATACAGATGTAGGTGTTCCACAGGGTAGCCAGCAG
CATCCTGCGATGCAGATCCGGAACATAATGGTGCAGGGCGCTGACTTCCGCGTTTCCAGACTTTACGAAA
CACGGAAACCGAAGACCATTCATGTTGTTGCTCAGGTCGCAGACGTTTTGCAGCAGCAGTCGCTTCACGT
TCGCTCGCGTATCGGTGATTCATTCTGCTAACCAGTAAGGCAACCCCGCCAGCCTAGCCGGGTCCTCAAC
GACAGGAGCACGATCATGCGCACCCGTGGGGCCGCCATGCCGGCGATAATGGCCTGCTTCTCGCCGAAAC
GTTTGGTGGCGGGACCAGTGACGAAGGCTTGAGCGAGGGCGTGCAAGATTCCGAATACCGCAAGCGACAG
GCCGATCATCGTCGCGCTCCAGCGAAAGCGGTCCTCGCCGAAAATGACCCAGAGCGCTGCCGGCACCTGT
CCTACGAGTTGCATGATAAAGAAGACAGTCATAAGTGCGGCGACGATAGTCATGCCCCGCGCCCACCGGA
AGGAGCTGACTGGGTTGAAGGCTCTCAAGGGCATCGGTCGAGATCCCGGTGCCTAATGAGTGAGCTAACT
TACATTAATTGCGTTGCGCTCACTGCCCGCTTTCCAGTCGGGAAACCTGTCGTGCCAGCTGCATTAATGA
ATCGGCCAACGCGCGGGGAGAGGCGGTTTGCGTATTGGGCGCAAGGGTGGTTTTTCTTTTCACCAGTGAG
ACGGGCAACAGCTGATTGCCCTTCACCGCCTGGCCCTGAGAGAGTTGCAGCAAGCGGTCCACGCTGGTTT
GCCCCAGCAGGCGAAAATCCTGTTTGATGGTGGTTAACGGCGGGATATAACATGAGCTGTCTTCGGTATC
GTCGTATCCCACTACCGAGATATCCGCACCAACGCGCAGCCCGGACTCGGTAATGGCGCGCATTGCGCCC
AGCGCCATCTGATCGTTGGCAACCAGCATCGCAGTGGGAACGATGCCCTCATTCAGCATTTGCATGGTTT
GTTGAAAACCGGACATGGCACTCCAGTCGCCTTCCCGTTCCGCTATCGGCTGAATTTGATTGCGAGTGAG
ATATTTATGCCAGCCAGCCAGACGCAGACGCGCCGAGACAGAACTTAATGGGCCCGCTAACAGCGCGATT
TGCTGGTGACCCAATGCGACCAGATGCTCCACGCCCAGTCGCGTACCGTCTTCATGGGAGAAAATAATAC
TGTTGATGGGTGTCTGGTCAGAGACATCAAGAAATAACGCCGGAACATTAGTGCAGGCAGCTTCCACAGC
AATGGCATCCTGGTCATCCAGCGGATAGTTAATGATCAGCCCACTGACGCGTTGCGCGAGAAGATTGTGC
ACCGCCGCTTTACAGGCTTCGACGCCGCTTCGTTCTACCATCGACACCACCACGCTGGCACCCAGTTGAT
CGGCGCGAGATTTAATCGCCGCGACAATTTGCGACGGCGCGTGCAGGGCCAGACTGGAGGTGGCAACGCC
AATCAGCAACGACTGTTTGCCCGCCAGTTGTTGTGCCACGCGGTTGGGAATGTAATTCAGCTCCGCCATC
GCCGCTTCCACTTTTTCCCGCGTTTTCGCAGAAACGTGGCTGGCCTGGTTCACCACGCGGGAAACGGTCT
GATAAGAGACACCGGCATACTCTGCGACATCGTATAACGTTACTGGTTTCACATTCACCACCCTGAATTG
ACTCTCTTCCGGGCGCTATCATGCCATACCGCGAAAGGTTTTGCGCCATTCGATGGTGTCCGGGATCTCG
ACGCTCTCCCTTATGCGACTCCTGCATTAGGAAGCAGCCCAGTAGTAGGTTGAGGCCGTTGAGCACCGCC
GCCGCAAGGAATGGTGCATGCGCAACGCCAATCAGCAACGACTGTTTGCCCGCCAGTTGTTGTGCCACGC
GGTTGGGAATGTAATTCAGCTCCGCCATCGCCGCTTCCACTTTTTCCCGCGTTTTCGCAGAAACGTGGCT
GGCCTGGTT
